Addgene plasmid #48056: pICH75377
Purpose: (Empty Backbone)
Depositing lab: Sylvestre Marillonnet. Depositing organization: Leibniz Institute of Plant Biochemistry (IPB). Publication: A modular cloning system for standardized assembly of multigene constructs. Weber E, Engler C, Gruetzner R, Werner S, Marillonnet S. PLoS One. 2011 Feb 18;6(2):e16765. doi: 10.1371/journal.pone.0016765. PubMed 21364738.
Backbone
  Vector backbone: derived from pPZP200 and pUC19
  Backbone manufacturer: self-made
  Backbone size (bp): 4887
  Vector type: Unspecified
  Selectable markers: LacZ alpha
Growth in bacteria
  Bacterial resistance: Kanamycin, 50 μg/mL
  Growth temperature: 37°C
  Growth strain: DH10B
  Copy number: High Copy
Gene/Insert
  Gene/Insert name: None
Terms and licenses: Academic/Nonprofit Terms; Industry Terms: Not Available to Industry
Depositor comments: level P cloning vector, replicates in E.coli and Agrobacterium, binary vector for Agrobacterium T-DNA delivery to plant cells
How to cite: pICH75377 was a gift from Sylvestre Marillonnet (Addgene plasmid # 48056 ; http://n2t.net/addgene:48056 ; RRID:Addgene_48056)
