[The description below was written by a language model from this plasmid's Addgene catalogue record and pLannotate feature annotations shown in this document.]
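Description:
pICH75377 is an empty "level P" destination vector from the MoClo modular cloning system, a hierarchical scheme for the standardized assembly of multigene constructs. It is a binary vector built from parts of pPZP200 and pUC19, and the depositor describes it as replicating in both E. coli and Agrobacterium and as intended for Agrobacterium-mediated T-DNA delivery into plant cells. It carries no insert. The catalogue lists a backbone size of 4887 bp, while the annotated full sequence is 5,482 nt. The record does not explain the difference.

The feature table matches this description. A high-copy ColE1/pUC-type origin supports propagation in E. coli, while the pVS1 oriV together with the pVS1 RepA replication and StaA stability genes provides maintenance in Agrobacterium. A short incP oriV fragment is also annotated. Selection in bacteria is by kanamycin, conferred by an aphA (aminoglycoside phosphotransferase) gene driven by the bla (AmpR) promoter.

Nopaline-type left and right T-DNA border repeats flank the cloning region, which holds a lacZα cassette made up of a CAP binding site, lac promoter, lac operator, a pUC18/19 polylinker and a lacZα fragment. This cassette is the listed screening marker: replacing it with assembled DNA should allow blue/white discrimination of recombinant colonies, so that the assembled genes end up between the borders for transfer to plants. The annotation does not show the type IIS restriction sites or fusion overhangs used for assembly, and no plant selectable marker is annotated within the T-DNA.
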