Features (pLannotate 1.2.2; 16 found; start..end, strand, type, name):
     22..46      +  misc_feature   RB T-DNA repeat: right border repeat from nopaline C58 T-DNA
    169..756     -  rep_origin     ori: high-copy-number ColE1/pMB1/pBR322/pUC origin of replication
    931..1722    -  CDS            aphA: KKA3_ENTFL - Experimental evidence at protein level: Swiss-Prot protein existence level 1. Resistance to kanamycin and structurally-related aminoglycosides, including amikacin. From Enterococcus faecalis (Streptococcus faecalis).
   1723..1827    -  promoter       AmpR promoter: bla
   1844..1904    -  rep_origin     oriV (fragment): incP origin of replication
   2110..2304    -  rep_origin     pVS1 oriV: origin of replication for the Pseudomonas plasmid pVS1 (Heeb et al., 2000)
   2370..3438    -  CDS            pVS1 RepA (fragment): replication protein from the Pseudomonas plasmid pVS1 (Heeb et al., 2000)
   3871..4500    -  CDS            pVS1 StaA: stability protein from the Pseudomonas plasmid pVS1 (Heeb et al., 2000)
   4764..4788    +  misc_feature   LB T-DNA repeat: left border repeat from nopaline C58 T-DNA
   4889..4931    +  CDS            lacI (fragment): lac repressor; lacI; The lac repressor binds to the lac operator to inhibit transcription in E. coli. This inhibition can be relieved by adding lactose or isopropyl-β-D-thiogalactopyranoside (IPTG).
   4944..4965    +  protein_bind   CAP binding site: CAP binding activates transcription in the presence of cAMP. E. coli catabolite activator protein
   4980..5010    +  promoter       lac promoter: promoter for the E. coli lac operon
   5018..5034    +  protein_bind   lac operator: The lac repressor binds to the lac operator to inhibit transcription in E. coli. This inhibition can be relieved by adding lactose or isopropyl-β-D-thiogalactopyranoside (IPTG). lac repressor encoded by lacI
   5071..5127    -  misc_feature   MCS: pUC18/19 multiple cloning site
   5124..5281    +  CDS            lacZα (fragment): LacZα fragment of β-galactosidase; lacZ fragment
   5287..5386    -  misc_feature   bom (fragment): basis of mobility region from pBR322
>Addgene plasmid #48056 | pICH75377 | depositor full sequence | sequence record 69056 | Full Sequence
GTGGTTTAAACTATCAGTGTTTGACAGGATATATTGGCGGGTAAACCTAAGAGAAAAGAGCGTTTATTAG
AATAATCGGATATTTAAAAGGGCGTGAAAAGGTTTATCCGTTCGTCCATTTGTATGTGCCAACCACAGGA
ACCGTAAAAAGGCCGCGTTGCTGGCGTTTTTCCATAGGCTCCGCCCCCCTGACGAGCATCACAAAAATCG
ACGCTCAAGTCAGAGGTGGCGAAACCCGACAGGACTATAAAGATACCAGGCGTTTCCCCCTGGAAGCTCC
CTCGTGCGCTCTCCTGTTCCGACCCTGCCGCTTACCGGATACCTGTCCGCCTTTCTCCCTTCGGGAAGCG
TGGCGCTTTCTCATAGCTCACGCTGTAGGTATCTCAGTTCGGTGTAGGTCGTTCGCTCCAAGCTGGGCTG
TGTGCACGAACCCCCCGTTCAGCCCGACCGCTGCGCCTTATCCGGTAACTATCGTCTTGAGTCCAACCCG
GTAAGACACGACTTATCGCCACTGGCAGCAGCCACTGGTAACAGGATTAGCAGAGCGAGGTATGTAGGCG
GTGCTACAGAGTTCTTGAAGTGGTGGCCTAACTACGGCTACACTAGAAGGACAGTATTTGGTATCTGCGC
TCTGCTGAAGCCAGTTACCTTCGGAAAAAGAGTTGGTAGCTCTTGATCCGGCAAACAAACCACCGCTGGT
AGCGGTGGTTTTTTTGTTTGCAAGCAGCAGATTACGCGCAGAAAAAAAGGATCTCAGGAAGATCCTTTGA
TCTTTTCTACGGGGTCTGACGCTCAGTGGAACGAAAACTCACGTTAAGGGATTTTGGTCATGAGATTATC
AAAAAGGATCTTCACCTAGATCCTTTTAAATTAAAAATGAAGTTTTAAATCAATCTAAAGTATATATGAG
TAAACTTGGTCTGACAGCTAAAACAATTCATCCAGTAAAATATAATATTTTATTTTCTCCCAATCAGGCT
TGATCCCCAGTAAGTCAAAAAATAGCTCGACATACTGTTCTTCCCCGATATCCTCCCTGATCGACCGGAC
GCAGAAGGCAATGTCATACCACTTGTCCGCCCTGCCGCTTCTCCCAAGATCAATAAAGCCACTTACTTTG
CCATCTTTCACAAAGATGTTGCTGTCTCCCAGGTCGCCGTGGGAAAAGACAAGTTCCTCTTCGGGCTTTT
CCGTCTTTAAAAAATCATACAGCTCGCGCGGATCTTTAAATGGAGTGTCCTCTTCCCAGTTTTCGCAATC
CACATCGGCCAGATCGTTATTCAGTAAGTAATCCAATTCGGCTAAGCGGCTGTCTAAGCTATTCGTATAG
GGACAATCCGATATGTCGATGGAGTGAAAGAGCCTGATGCACTCCGCATACAGCTCGATAATCTTTTCAG
GGCTTTGTTCATCTTCATACTCTTCCGAGCAAAGGACGCCATCGGCCTCACTCATGAGCAGATTGCTCCA
GCCATCATGCCGTTCAAAGTGCAGGACCTTTGGAACAGGCAGCTTTCCTTCCAGCCATAGCATCATGTCC
TTTTCCCGTTCCACATCATAGGTGGTCCCTTTATACCGGCTGTCCGTCATTTTTAAATATAGGTTTTCAT
TTTCTCCCACCAGCTTATATACCTTAGCAGGAGACATTCCTTCCGTATCTTTTACGCAGCGGTATTTTTC
GATCAGTTTTTTCAATTCCGGTGATATTCTCATTTTAGCCATACTCTTCCTTTTTCAATATTATTGAAGC
ATTTATCAGGGTTATTGTCTCATGAGCGGATACATATTTGAATGTATTTAGAAAAATAAACAAATAGGGG
TTCCGCGCACGAATTGGCCAGCGCTGCCATTTTTGGGGTGAGGCCGTTCGCGGCCGAGGGGCGCAGCCCC
TGGGGGGATGGGAGCTCGGTGCCTTGATGTGGGCGCCGGCGGTCGAGTGGCGACGGCGCGGCTTGTCCGC
GCCCTGGTAGATTGCCTGGCCGTAGGCCAGCCATTTTTGAGCGGCCAGCGGCCGCGATAGGCCGACGCGA
AGCGGCGGGGCGTAGGGAGCGCAGCGACCGAAGGGTAGGCGCTTTTTGCAGCTCTTCGGCTGTGCGCTGG
CCAGACAGTTATGCACAGGCCAGGCGGGTTTTAAGAGTTTTAATAAGTTTTAAAGAGTTTTAGGCGGAAA
AATCGCCTTTTTTCTCTTTTATATCAGTCACTTACATGTGTGACCGGTTCCCAATGTACGGCTTTGGGTT
CCCAATGTACGGGTTCCGGTTCCCAATGTACGGCTTTGGGTTCCCAATGTACGTGCTATCCACAGGAAAG
AAGCTTTTTCGACCTTTTTCCCCTGCTAGGGCAATTTGCCCTAGCATCTGCTCCGTACATTAGGAACCGG
CGGATGCTTCGCCCTCGATCAGGTTGCGGTAGCGCATGACTAGGATCGGGCCAGCCTGCCCCGCCTCCTC
CTTCAAATCGTACTCCGGCAGGTCATTTGACCCGATCAGCTTGCGCACGGTGAAACAGAACTTCTTGAAC
TCTCCGGCGCTGCCACTGCGTTCGTAGATCGTCTTGAACAACCATCTGGCTTCTGCCTTGCCTGCGGCGC
GGCGTGCCAGGCGGTAGAGAAAACGGCCGATGCCGGGATCGATCAAAAAGTAATCGGGGTGAACCGTCAG
CACGTCCGGGTTCTTGCCTTCTGTGATCTCGCGGTACATCCAATCAGCTAGCTCGATCTCGATGTACTCC
GGCCGCCCGGTTTCGCTCTTTACGATCTTGTAGCGGCTAATCAAGGCTTCACCCTCGGATACCGTCACCA
GGCGGCCGTTCTTGGCCTTCTTCGTACGCTGCATGGCAACGTGCGTGGTGTTTAACCGAATGCAGGTTTC
TACCAGGTCGTCTTTCTGCTTTCCGCCATCGGCTCGCCGGCAGAACTTGAGTACGTCCGCAACGTGTGGA
CGGAACACGCGGCCGGGCTTGTCTCCCTTCCCTTCCCGGTATCGGTTCATGGATTCGGTTAGATGGGAAA
CCGCCATCAGTACCAGGTCGTAATCCCACACACTGGCCATGCCGGCCGGCCCTGCGGAAACCTCTACGTG
CCCGTCTGGAAGCTCGTAGCGGATCACCTCGCCAGCTCGTCGGTCACGCTTCGACAGACGGAAAACGGCC
ACGTCCATGATGCTGCGACTATCGCGGGTGCCCACGTCATAGAGCATCGGAACGAAAAAATCTGGTTGCT
CGTCGCCCTTGGGCGGCTTCCTAATCGACGGCGCACCGGCTGCCGGCGGTTGCCGGGATTCTTTGCGGAT
TCGATCAGCGGCCGCTTGCCACGATTCACCGGGGCGTGCTTCTGCCTCGATGCGTTGCCGCTGGGCGGCC
TGCGCGGCCTTCAACTTCTCCACCAGGTCATCACCCAGCGCCGCGCCGATTTGTACCGGGCCGGATGGTT
TGCGACCGTCACGCCGATTCCTCGGGCTTGGGGGTTCCAGTGCCATTGCAGGGCCGGCAGACAACCCAGC
CGCTTACGCCTGGCCAACCGCCCGTTCCTCCACACATGGGGCATTCCACGGCGTCGGTGCCTGGTTGTTC
TTGATTTTCCATGCCGCCTCCTTTAGCCGCTAAAATTCATCTACTCATTTATTCATTTGCTCATTTACTC
TGGTAGCTGCGCGATGTATTCAGATAGCAGCTCGGTAATGGTCTTGCCTTGGCGTACCGCGTACATCTTC
AGCTTGGTGTGATCCTCCGCCGGCAACTGAAAGTTGACCCGCTTCATGGCTGGCGTGTCTGCCAGGCTGG
CCAACGTTGCAGCCTTGCTGCTGCGTGCGCTCGGACGGCCGGCACTTAGCGTGTTTGTGCTTTTGCTCAT
TTTCTCTTTACCTCATTAACTCAAATGAGTTTTGATTTAATTTCAGCGGCCAGCGCCTGGACCTCGCGGG
CAGCGTCGCCCTCGGGTTCTGATTCAAGAACGGTTGTGCCGGCGGCGGCAGTGCCTGGGTAGCTCACGCG
CTGCGTGATACGGGACTCAAGAATGGGCAGCTCGTACCCGGCCAGCGCCTCGGCAACCTCACCGCCGATG
CGCGTGCCTTTGATCGCCCGCGACACGACAAAGGCCGCTTGTAGCCTTCCATCCGTGACCTCAATGCGCT
GCTTAACCAGCTCCACCAGGTCGGCGGTGGCCCATATGTCGTAAGGGCTTGGCTGCACCGGAATCAGCAC
GAAGTCGGCTGCCTTGATCGCGGACACAGCCAAGTCCGCCGCCTGGGGCGCTCCGTCGATCACTACGAAG
TCGCGCCGGCCGATGGCCTTCACGTCGCGGTCAATCGTCGGGCGGTCGATGCCGACAACGGTTAGCGGTT
GATCTTCCCGCACGGCCGCCCAATCGCGGGCACTGCCCTGGGGATCGGAATCGACTAACAGAACATCGGC
CCCGGCGAGTTGCAGGGCGCGGGCTAGATGGGTTGCGATGGTCGTCTTGCCTGACCCGCCTTTCTGGTTA
AGTACAGCGATAACCTTCATGCGTTCCCCTTGCGTATTTGTTTATTTACTCATCGCATCATATACGCAGC
GACCGCATGACGCAAGCTGTTTTACTCAAATACACATCACCTTTTTAGACGGCGGCGCTCGGTTTCTTCA
GCGGCCAAGCTGGCCGGCCAGGCCGCCAGCTTGGCATCAGACAAACCGGCCAGGATTTCATGCAGCCGCA
CGGCTGATGGGCTGCCTGTATCGAGTGGTGATTTTGTGCCGAGCTGCCGGTCGGGGAGCTGTTGGCTGGC
TGGTGGCAGGATATATTGTGGTGTAAACAAATTGACGCTTAGACAACTTAATAACACATTGCGGACGTTT
TTAATGTACTGGGGTGGATGCAGTGGGCCCCACTCTGTGGAAGACAATGTGTGAGACCGCAGCTGGCACG
ACAGGTTTCCCGACTGGAAAGCGGGCAGTGAGCGCAACGCAATTAATGTGAGTTAGCTCACTCATTAGGC
ACCCCAGGCTTTACACTTTATGCTTCCGGCTCGTATGTTGTGTGGAATTGTGAGCGGATAACAATTTCAC
ACAGGAAACAGCTATGACCATGATTACGCCAAGCTTGCATGCCTGCAGGTCGACTCTAGAGGATCCCCGG
GTACCGAGCTCGAATTCACTGGCCGTCGTTTTACAACGTCGTGACTGGGAAAACCCTGGCGTTACCCAAC
TTAATCGCCTTGCAGCACATCCCCCTTTCGCCAGCTGGCGTAATAGCGAAGAGGCCCGCACCGATCGCCC
TTCCCAACAGTTGCGCAGCCTGAATGGCGAATGGCGCCTGATGCGGTATTTTCTCCTTACGCATCTGTGC
GGTATTTCACACCGCATATGGTGCACTCTCAGTACAATCTGCTCTGATGCCGCATAGTTAAGCCAGCCCC
GACACCCGCCAACACCCGCTGACGCGCCCTGACGGGCTTGTCTGCTCCCGGCATCCGCTTACAGACAAGC
TGTGAGGTCTCAGGGACACGAA
