>Addgene plasmid #48056 | pICH75377 | addgene partial sequence | sequence record 74277 | LB-F1 5'-gtggtgtaaacaaattgacgc-3'
CATTGCGGACGTTTTTAATGTACTGGGGTGGATGCAGTGGGCCCCACTCTGTGGAAGACAATGTGTGAGA
CCGCAGCTGGCACGACAGGTTTCCCGACTGGAAAGCGGGCAGTGAGCGCAACGCAATTAATGTGAGTTAG
CTCACTCATTAGGCACCCCAGGCTTTACACTTTATGCTTCCGGCTCGTATGTTGTGTGGAATTGTGAGCG
GATAACAATTTCACACAGGAAACAGCTATGACCATGATTACGCCAAGCTTGCATGCCTGCAGGTCGACTC
TAGAGGATCCCCGGGTACCGAGCTCGAATTCACTGGCCGTCGTTTTACAACGTCGTGACTGGGAAAACCC
TGGCGTTACCCAACTTAATCGCCTTGCAGCACATCCCCCTTTCGCCAGCTGGCGTAATAGCGAAGAGGCC
CGCACCGATCGCCCTTCCCAACAGTTGCGCAGCCTGAATGGCGAATGGCGCCTGATGCGGTATTTTCTCC
TTACGCATCTGTGCGGTATTTCACACCGCATATGGTGCACTCTCAGTACAATCTGCTCTGATGCCGCATA
GTTAAGCCAGCCCCGACACCCGCCAACACCCGCTGACGCGCCCTGACGGGCTTGTCTGCTCCCGGCATCC
GCTTACAGACAAGCTGTGAGGTCTCAGGGACACGAAGTGGTTTAAACTATCAGTGTTTGACAGGATATAT
TGGCGGGTAAACCTAAGAGAAAAGAGCGTTTATTAGAATAATCGGATATTTAAAAGGGCGTGAAAAGGTT
TATCCGTTCGTCCATTTGTATGTGCCAACCACAGGAACCGTAAAAAGGCCGCGTTGCTGGCGTTTTTCCA
TAGGCTCCGCCCCCCTGACGAGCATCACAAAAATCGACGCTCAAGTCAGAGGTGGCGAAACCCGACAGGA
CTATAAAGATACCAGGCGTTTCCCCCTGGAAGCTCCCTCGTGCGCTCTCCTGTTCCGACCCTGCCGCTTA
CCGGATACCTGTC
