>Addgene plasmid #48056 | pICH75377 | addgene partial sequence | sequence record 74278 | RB-F1 5'-ggataaaccttttcacgccc-3'
TTCTAATAAACGCTCTTTTCTCTTAGGTTTACCCGCCAATATATCCTGTCAAACACTGATAGTTTAAACC
ACTTCGTGTCCCTGAGACCTCACAGCTTGTCTGTAAGCGGATGCCGGGAGCAGACAAGCCCGTCAGGGCG
CGTCAGCGGGTGTTGGCGGGTGTCGGGGCTGGCTTAACTATGCGGCATCAGAGCAGATTGTACTGAGAGT
GCACCATATGCGGTGTGAAATACCGCACAGATGCGTAAGGAGAAAATACCGCATCAGGCGCCATTCGCCA
TTCAGGCTGCGCAACTGTTGGGAAGGGCGATCGGTGCGGGCCTCTTCGCTATTACGCCAGCTGGCGAAAG
GGGGATGTGCTGCAAGGCGATTAAGTTGGGTAACGCCAGGGTTTTCCCAGTCACGACGTTGTAAAACGAC
GGCCAGTGAATTCGAGCTCGGTACCCGGGGATCCTCTAGAGTCGACCTGCAGGCATGCAAGCTTGGCGTA
ATCATGGTCATAGCTGTTTCCTGTGTGAAATTGTTATCCGCTCACAATTCCACACAACATACGAGCCGGA
AGCATAAAGTGTAAAGCCTGGGGTGCCTAATGAGTGAGCTAACTCACATTAATTGCGTTGCGCTCACTGC
CCGCTTTCCAGTCGGGAAACCTGTCGTGCCAGCTGCGGTCTCACACATTGTCTTCCACAGAGTGGGGCCC
ACTGCATCCACCCCAGTACATTAAAAACGTCCGCAATGTGTTATTAAGTTGTCTAAGCGTCAATTTGTTT
ACACCACAATATATCCTGCCACCAGCCAGCCAACAGCTCCCCGACCGGCAGCTCGGCACAAAATCACCAC
TCGATACAGGCAGCCCATCAGCCGTGCGGCTGCATGAAATCCTGGCCGGTTTGTCTGATGCCAAGCTGGC
GGCCTGGCCGGCCAGCTTGGCCGCTGAAGAAACCGAGCGCCGCCGTCTAAAAAGGTGATGTGTATTTGAG
TAAAACAGCTTGC
